Addgene plasmid #162164: pSL1180-HR-Aag2-loxP-PUb-RFP-loxP-3xFLAG-AGO1
Purpose: Selectable homology donor template for Aag2 cell AGO1
Depositing lab: Charles Rice. Depositing organization: Rockefeller University. Publication: A selectable, plasmid-based system to generate CRISPR/Cas9 gene edited and knock-in mosquito cell lines. Rozen-Gagnon K, Yi S, Jacobson E, Novack S, Rice CM. Sci Rep. 2021 Jan 12;11(1):736. doi: 10.1038/s41598-020-80436-5. PubMed 33436886.
Backbone
  Vector backbone: pSL1180
  Backbone manufacturer: Amersham
  Total vector size (bp): 7782
  Vector type: Insect Expression, Cre/Lox, CRISPR ; Homology donor template
Growth in bacteria
  Bacterial resistance: Ampicillin, 100 μg/mL
  Growth temperature: 37°C
  Growth strain: DH5alpha
  Copy number: High Copy
Gene/Insert 1
  Gene/Insert name: RFP
  Species: Synthetic
  Insert size (bp): 693
  Promoter: Ae. aegypti PUb
  Cloning method: Gibson Cloning
  Sequencing primers: 5′ ACGTATTTGCTCCGTCACAT
Gene/Insert 2
  Gene/Insert name: 3xFLAG
  Species: Synthetic
  Insert size (bp): 63
  Promoter: endogenous AGO1
  Tag / fusion protein: loxP (N terminal on insert); loxP (C terminal on insert); AGO1 homology (C terminal on insert)
  Cloning method: Gibson Cloning
  Sequencing primers: 5′ TACCTGCACTGCTCCTTCAA; 3′ AGAGACGAGAGGGAGGAAGG
Terms and licenses: Academic/Nonprofit Terms; Industry Terms: Not Available to Industry
Depositor comments: The BioRxiv pre-print is available at: https://www.biorxiv.org/content/10.1101/2020.10.09.333641v1. Please note that Addgene's full sequence result shows the C-terminal Aag2 HA sequence differs from the depositor's sequence but does not alter the function of the plasmid.
How to cite: pSL1180-HR-Aag2-loxP-PUb-RFP-loxP-3xFLAG-AGO1 was a gift from Charles Rice (Addgene plasmid # 162164 ; http://n2t.net/addgene:162164 ; RRID:Addgene_162164)
