[The description below was written by a language model from this plasmid's Addgene catalogue record and pLannotate feature annotations shown in this document.]
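Description:
pSL1180-HR-Aag2-loxP-PUb-RFP-loxP-3xFLAG-AGO1 is a 7.8 kb homology-directed repair donor plasmid built on the pSL1180 cloning backbone, designed for CRISPR/Cas9 knock-in at the AGO1 locus of Aedes aegypti Aag2 mosquito cells. It is propagated in E. coli as a high-copy plasmid through a ColE1/pUC-type origin and selected with ampicillin via the β-lactamase gene. The feature table also shows backbone remnants typical of this vector family: an M13 phage origin, lac promoter/operator elements, a lacZα fragment, and short lacI, bom and rop fragments.

The payload sits between two stretches of Aag2 AGO1 homology, which are not annotated in the feature table but correspond to the unannotated regions flanking the cassette. Two loxP sites in the same orientation bracket a marker cassette in which the Ae. aegypti polyubiquitin (PUb) promoter drives a 693 bp RFP, annotated as TurboRFP. Immediately downstream of the second loxP site lies a 3xFLAG epitope (only partially recognised by the annotation software as a 2xFLAG fragment), followed by AGO1 homology, so that after integration the tag is placed at the N-terminal side of AGO1 and is intended to be expressed from the endogenous AGO1 promoter. RFP fluorescence lets cells that have integrated the donor be identified and enriched, and Cre recombinase can then excise the floxed PUb-RFP cassette, leaving a single loxP site and the FLAG-tagged gene.

The repository notes that the sequenced C-terminal homology arm differs from the depositor's reference sequence, reportedly without affecting function. The plasmid belongs to a selectable, plasmid-based system for generating gene-edited and knock-in mosquito cell lines.
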