Features (pLannotate 1.2.2; 17 found; start..end, strand, type, name):
      1..93      +  CDS            lacI (fragment): lac repressor; lacI; The lac repressor binds to the lac operator to inhibit transcription in E. coli. This inhibition can be relieved by adding lactose or isopropyl-β-D-thiogalactopyranoside (IPTG).
    106..127     +  protein_bind   CAP binding site: CAP binding activates transcription in the presence of cAMP. E. coli catabolite activator protein
    142..172     +  promoter       lac promoter: promoter for the E. coli lac operon
    180..196     +  protein_bind   lac operator: The lac repressor binds to the lac operator to inhibit transcription in E. coli. This inhibition can be relieved by adding lactose or isopropyl-β-D-thiogalactopyranoside (IPTG). lac repressor encoded by lacI
    714..731     +  CDS            M13 gene XI (fragment): pXI; XI; phage assembly
   1378..1411    -  protein_bind   loxP: Cre-mediated recombination occurs in the 8-bp core sequence (GCATACAT). Cre recombinase
   2903..3595    +  CDS            TurboRFP: TurboRFP is a basic (constitutively fluorescent) orange fluorescent protein published in 2007, derived from Entacmaea quadricolor. It has low acid sensitivity.
   3606..3639    -  protein_bind   loxP: Cre-mediated recombination occurs in the 8-bp core sequence (GCATACAT). Cre recombinase
   3685..3702    +  CDS            2xFLAG (fragment): two tandem FLAG® epitope tags
   4909..5063    +  CDS            lacZα (fragment): LacZα fragment of β-galactosidase; lacZ fragment
   5069..5120    -  misc_feature   bom (fragment): basis of mobility region from pBR322
   5139..5519    +  rep_origin     M13 ori (sequence partly withheld): M13 bacteriophage origin of replication; arrow indicates direction of (+) strand synthesis
   5595..5644    -  misc_feature   bom (fragment): basis of mobility region from pBR322
   5746..5781    -  CDS            rop (fragment): Rop protein, which maintains plasmids at low copy number; rop
   5876..5980    +  promoter       AmpR promoter: bla
   5981..6841    +  CDS            AmpR: β-lactamase; bla; confers resistance to ampicillin, carbenicillin, and related antibiotics
   7012..7600    +  rep_origin     ori: high-copy-number ColE1/pMB1/pBR322/pUC origin of replication
>Addgene plasmid #162164 | pSL1180-HR-Aag2-loxP-PUb-RFP-loxP-3xFLAG-AGO1 | addgene full sequence | sequence record 319776 | Addgene NGS Result
GCGCCCAATACGCAAACCGCCTCTCCCCGCGCGTTGGCCGATTCATTAATGCAGCTGGCACGACAGGTTT
CCCGACTGGAAAGCGGGCAGTGAGCGCAACGCAATTAATGTGAGTTAGCTCACTCATTAGGCACCCCAGG
CTTTACACTTTATGCTTCCGGCTCGTATGTTGTGTGGAATTGTGAGCGGATAACAATTTCACACAGGAAA
CAGCTATGACATGATTACGAATTCGACATGTAGGACATGTGGGGTAGTTCCAGAAATCCAGATAAACGAT
GGACATTTGAATTATCCCCAAACCTCCATCATGTTCTGTTACTTGATATCAACTCAAGGAACCCCGCACT
AAAATTGAATTTCATGGCTACTATGATAACCGTGTTAAACCGTTTTCTAAAAGTTTCTGTCGCATGACTC
GTTACAAATGACGTTACAAATCTATAATTTCTATAAATCCCTTCAAAATTGACTCTTGGAAATTTATCTG
TATTAAAATTATATAATTATTTTAAAAGCTGGTAAATCACCAACATTTTGACATCCATTTCATCCAGAAT
CGTTCTATTGTTTATGCGGTGAATGCCGAAAAAAATATACCTTCAATGATTCATTGCCGATGTTTCAACT
GAACTCAAACTCAGAAATATGAAATTTCACGCATTTAGATAGATGACTACTCTTTTTTCAGAGTTTTAGT
TCACAGCAAAGATAAAAGGTAATTCAAATGAGAGCTGCTGTAGAAAGTTTCTCGCTCAATGTATGATCTC
GCCTTAAAGCCATTGGTAACCAAGTGTGTAGCTTGTTGTTACTACGCAAACGAATGGATTTACACGTTAC
TTAAAAATGCTACAATGAAGATTCTCTATCTCCCAGTGGCGATAGTTATATTTTGGTCCATTCATTTGCT
TAAAAACAACGAGCTACACATCAATGGCTTTTAGATCGAGATCACAATTTATGCGAGATTTCCTCAAGTA
ATTTATTGCCAAGAAATTTCGTGAATAATAATAATTATAATGATTATTCTGTTTCATGAGCGCATCCATT
TTGGAGCGTCCGTAAAATGAAACAAAACGGTAAACCGCAACCTGGCTGTTTACTTGCAGCGGTTTTTCGG
TACCTAAACTTGCGTACAAGTCGAACTCGTCTAAAACATAACGCCTACCCAGGCTGCTGGTAGCGAAACG
TTGGGGGGCGATGAAGAAAACTTGTCTCACTCGCCATCATACGAGAGTTTCGCGACGAGTTCAGCAGACG
TGCGTGTTTAGCGCGACGACGAAAAGTGCAAAAATTCGGCCGTAATTAGTTCGCTTCCGTTTTTCCGAGT
GCCTCCGATCGTTAGCGGACCGTTCCGGGTGTGATTTAAGCGTGAAAATAACTTCGTATAATGTATGCTA
TACGAAGTTATTATCTTTACATGTAGCTTGTGCATTGAATCCAATTATAATTTGCCTTGGCACCAGCTGA
GCCAGACAAGAAAGAAAGCTTCCCAGAAGTATATCGATTTAGAAGGGTTGACGTCACTTGCTGACTGCAC
TAATACAGCAAATGATGCAATTAGAATGATTCAAGTGAAATTCCCAAATTACTGATTTTTCTCTGGATTT
GGTTATCAGATTACATTCGAAGCTAAGATTAGCTACCGAAATTGTCGATCAAATCAGGAAATCCTTTCTC
TATCGAAAAAGGCATTCGCACATCTTCCTCTCTATGCCATATACACGAAGGGTAGGTACATTGACGTCTT
TGCCAGAAGTTGAACTGCATCGTTCAAGGTACAGAATGAACGACTAACAGACACAAGCACGTTTTGCTGT
CCATTCAGACACAGGGATGGTACCCATATTCGATCGATATAGAGCCATCCAACCGAACAGAGGTATATGT
ATGAATGTATTGCTGAAATTTTCTAGAAGTACAACCACCACTACGACAGTGTCTATAAAACGCCCCTGCA
AAGGCGAAACCAGCTCAATCGAATACGTTTCCTAGTGGAGTGAACATTACGCGGCCCAAGTAAGCAGTGC
CAGTGCAAGTGAAGTGAAGTCTCTAGTGAAAAAGAGTGATCCAATTAGCCAGAGGAGAAAATTTCAGAGT
GAACAAAGCTTTATTCAAAGGACAATTACTATTAAATTGGTGAAAGTGCATTTCGGTGAAGGGAATCTTC
TAGTGAAGGTAGGTAAATTAATTGATGAAATTATAGCTATGAGCGAAAACTAGTTTGGTGAATGATTCCT
TTGTCTTTGAATGAGCAAACTATTTTCCAAGATGGCGACTATTGAGCTTTGAGTGATTAGTGAAAATTTG
CAACGCAGTTTCATCATCATTGATAAAACCCAATTGTGATTCACAGCGATAATCATATTTCGTTGAATCA
TCGCTACTAATTGAATTAAATTTCTAGAATAATAAGAATAACGTATTTGCTCCGTCACATATCTAAAATA
AATATTTTGATGGTAATTACCCATTAAGGTAATATTAACACATATCGAGAAAAACCTTGAGGAAATCGTG
AAAACTTGAAGATACGCAATTTCAAAACTACGTAGTTCAAAGTCGAAAACAAGTTAATTTTTCACTTAAA
AGTAGGGCGTTGTTGTGACGTCATCACCTTCAAGTGTATATTTTTCACTTGGCCTGCGACTGCAAACGCA
GACAAAGCAAAACAAGTTTAAAACCTGTCGTGTCGTGCTCGAAGCCAAAGGCAATGAATCAATATCAAAT
GAGAGTTTGCATTTCACAACCAATTACTCAAGCGTTTCCTCGTTTCTTTTTCTGCTCAACAGAGATTTCA
ACACCAAGCTCGATAAGCTTGTTCGAATCTCGAGTGCGCGCTTCCGGAGGTATACACCTAGGCGGTACCA
CTGCAGTGAATTCGGAGCTCTACCGCGGCCGCATGAGCGAGCTGATCAAGGAGAACATGCACATGAAGCT
GTACATGGAGGGCACCGTGAACAACCACCACTTCAAGTGCACATCCGAGGGCGAAGGCAAGCCCTACGAG
GGCACCCAGACCATGAAGATCAAGGTGGTCGAGGGCGGCCCTCTCCCCTTCGCCTTCGACATCCTGGCTA
CCAGCTTCATGTACGGCAGCAAAGCCTTCATCAACCACACCCAGGGCATCCCCGACTTCTTTAAGCAGTC
CTTCCCTGAGGGCTTCACATGGGAGAGAATCACCACATACGAAGACGGGGGCGTGCTGACCGCTACCCAG
GACACCAGCTTCCAGAACGGCTGCATCATCTACAACGTCAAGATCAACGGGGTGAACTTCCCATCCAACG
GCCCTGTGATGCAGAAGAAAACACGCGGCTGGGAGGCCAACACCGAGATGCTGTACCCCGCTGACGGCGG
CCTGAGAGGCCACAGCCAGATGGCCCTGAAGCTCGTGGGCGGGGGCTACCTGCACTGCTCCTTCAAGACC
ACATACAGATCCAAGAAACCCGCTAAGAACCTCAAGATGCCCGGCTTCCACTTCGTGGACCACAGACTGG
AAAGAATCAAGGAGGCCGACAAAGAGACCTACGTCGAGCAGCACGAGATGGCTGTGGCCAAGTACTGCGA
CCTCCCTAGCAAACTGGGGCACAGATAATTAATTAATAACTTCGTATAATGTATGCTATACGAAGTTATA
TGGATTACAAGGATCACGATGGAGATTACAAGGATCACGATATCGATTACAAGGATGATGATAAGTATCC
GGTGGGTCAACGTAAGTACCGTTTCCGGACGTTTGAAAAAAGTGCAATTCACAAGAGAAGAAAAAAAAAG
TGTTGACGAGGGGACCTTCCTTCCTCCCTCTCGTCTCTCTCGCTGTGTAAATATTTCTTCTTCCCCCATG
TGTGTAATTTTCCTGGCCTGCTGCTCTGTTTGGTGCTTCTCTGGACGTTTTTGTGCGTGTGTGTTGGTGT
GATGGGGGGCTTTTCCTGTGTACGGACGAAGAACTTTGTGTCGGTGTGCGTGTGAGATGAGGCCCTCGCC
AGAATGAAAATAAACCTCATCAACAATGAAAAGTGTCACCACTTTATGGAATAAAAAACGTTTTTATGCA
GAAGAGCATGTGAATTATGTATCACTTGGCGATGGAATTGGGAACATTGATGCTTCCGGACCGATGGAAT
AATGGAAAACCAGATGTTTCTGCACGTTCTTTGGCACCTTGGCAATGTGTACTAATCAACACCTCCCTCG
AAAAATATACTTGGTGATCAGAATGTTTGTGTTTGTGAATAGTAGGTAGTTTCCGTGTGTGGGTGTGTGT
CTTTGCTAATCATCCTGCTCCAGAAAAAAAGGAAAACCACCAATTTTAATCATCATTTTCTGCGGCTTCG
GAGACTGATAAGAGGAATACAACTGTTTGCAAACAGTGGATTGAAAACAATGGATAGAAGTTTTATTGGT
TCACTTCAGTTCTAAACAGCGGATCCATCTGAAAAGTTATATGAAATTGTACCCCCTTTTCAGTGCTGGG
AAATTATTGCCTTTTGTGTCGCTCTTTGCTCACAACTACATACGGAGATGCAGACAGAGCTCGCATTATG
TTGGTGGTGCTCTGTCGCTGGCCATCCGAGAATCGGAAACATCGTGCGGATGGAACATGGAAGAAGAGGA
CGTTGTAGGGTTTACCATTATGTATATGCGTTCAGGCGACATCAGACGAGGTGGGTCTTCTCGAAATGAT
GGGTGGTTGACTGAGTAGCACCTGCTGTTCATGTGCGGAAATGGAATAACGTGGAGATGCAATGTTCTTC
AACGCTAGAAGGATTCGGGGAGACGAAAAGCAAATCCGGTGGCGGCCGCCTGCAGCTGGCGCCATCGATA
CGCGTACGTCGCGACCGCGGACATGTACAGAGCTCGAGAAGTACTAGTGGCCACGTGGGCCGTGCACCTT
AAGCTTGGCACTGGCCGTCGTTTTACAACGTCGTGACTGGGAAAACCCTGGCGTTACCCAACTTAATCGC
CTTGCAGCACATCCCCCTTTCGCCAGCTGGCGTAATAGCGAAGAGGCCCGCACCGATCGCCCTTCCCAAC
AGTTGCGCAGCCTGAATGGCGAATGGCGCCTGATGCGGTATTTTCTCCTTACGCATCTGTGCGGTATTTC
ACACCGCATA
[142 nt withheld, positions 5121-5262]
C
[141 nt withheld, positions 5264-5404]
CCTTTGACGTTGGAGTCCACGTTCTTT
[37 nt withheld, positions 5432-5468]
ACCCTATCTCGGGCTATTCTTTTGATTTATAAGGGATTTTGCCGATTTCGGCCTATTGGTTAAAAAATGA
GCTGATTTAACAAAAATTTAACGCGAATTTTAACAAAATATTAACGTTTACAATTTTATGGTGCACTCTC
AGTACAATCTGCTCTGATGCCGCATAGTTAAGCCAGCCCCGACACCCGCCAACACCCGCTGACGCGCCCT
GACGGGCTTGTCTGCTCCCGGCATCCGCTTACAGACAAGCTGTGACCGTCTCCGGGAGCTGCATGTGTCA
GAGGTTTTCACCGTCATCACCGAAACGCGCGAGACGAAAGGGCCTCGTGATACGCCTATTTTTATAGGTT
AATGTCATGATAATAATGGTTTCTTAGACGTCAGGTGGCACTTTTCGGGGAAATGTGCGCGGAACCCCTA
TTTGTTTATTTTTCTAAATACATTCAAATATGTATCCGCTCATGAGACAATAACCCTGATAAATGCTTCA
ATAATATTGAAAAAGGAAGAGTATGAGTATTCAACATTTCCGTGTCGCCCTTATTCCCTTTTTTGCGGCA
TTTTGCCTTCCTGTTTTTGCTCACCCAGAAACGCTGGTGAAAGTAAAAGATGCTGAAGATCAGTTGGGTG
CACGAGTGGGTTACATCGAACTGGATCTCAACAGCGGTAAGATCCTTGAGAGTTTTCGCCCCGAAGAACG
TTTTCCAATGATGAGCACTTTTAAAGTTCTGCTATGTGGCGCGGTATTATCCCGTATTGACGCCGGGCAA
GAGCAACTCGGTCGCCGCATACACTATTCTCAGAATGACTTGGTTGAGTACTCACCAGTCACAGAAAAGC
ATCTTACGGATGGCATGACAGTAAGAGAATTATGCAGTGCTGCCATAACCATGAGTGATAACACTGCGGC
CAACTTACTTCTGACAACGATCGGAGGACCGAAGGAGCTAACCGCTTTTTTGCACAACATGGGGGATCAT
GTAACTCGCCTTGATCGTTGGGAACCGGAGCTGAATGAAGCCATACCAAACGACGAGCGTGACACCACGA
TGCCTGTAGCAATGGCAACAACGTTGCGCAAACTATTAACTGGCGAACTACTTACTCTAGCTTCCCGGCA
ACAATTAATAGACTGGATGGAGGCGGATAAAGTTGCAGGACCACTTCTGCGCTCGGCCCTTCCGGCTGGC
TGGTTTATTGCTGATAAATCTGGAGCCGGTGAGCGTGGGTCTCGCGGTATCATTGCAGCACTGGGGCCAG
ATGGTAAGCCCTCCCGTATCGTAGTTATCTACACGACGGGGAGTCAGGCAACTATGGATGAACGAAATAG
ACAGATCGCTGAGATAGGTGCCTCACTGATTAAGCATTGGTAACTGTCAGACCAAGTTTACTCATATATA
CTTTAGATTGATTTAAAACTTCATTTTTAATTTAAAAGGATCTAGGTGAAGATCCTTTTTGATAATCTCA
TGACCAAAATCCCTTAACGTGAGTTTTCGTTCCACTGAGCGTCAGACCCCGTAGAAAAGATCAAAGGATC
TTCTTGAGATCCTTTTTTTCTGCGCGTAATCTGCTGCTTGCAAACAAAAAAACCACCGCTACCAGCGGTG
GTTTGTTTGCCGGATCAAGAGCTACCAACTCTTTTTCCGAAGGTAACTGGCTTCAGCAGAGCGCAGATAC
CAAATACTGTTCTTCTAGTGTAGCCGTAGTTAGGCCACCACTTCAAGAACTCTGTAGCACCGCCTACATA
CCTCGCTCTGCTAATCCTGTTACCAGTGGCTGCTGCCAGTGGCGATAAGTCGTGTCTTACCGGGTTGGAC
TCAAGACGATAGTTACCGGATAAGGCGCAGCGGTCGGGCTGAACGGGGGGTTCGTGCACACAGCCCAGCT
TGGAGCGAACGACCTACACCGAACTGAGATACCTACAGCGTGAGCTATGAGAAAGCGCCACGCTTCCCGA
AGGGAGAAAGGCGGACAGGTATCCGGTAAGCGGCAGGGTCGGAACAGGAGAGCGCACGAGGGAGCTTCCA
GGGGGAAACGCCTGGTATCTTTATAGTCCTGTCGGGTTTCGCCACCTCTGACTTGAGCGTCGATTTTTGT
GATGCTCGTCAGGGGGGCGGAGCCTATGGAAAAACGCCAGCAACGCGGCCTTTTTACGGTTCCTGGCCTT
TTGCTGGCCTTTTGCTCACATGTTCTTTCCTGCGTTATCCCCTGATTCTGTGGATAACCGTATTACCGCC
TTTGAGTGAGCTGATACCGCTCGCCGCAGCCGAACGACCGAGCGCAGCGAGTCAGTGAGCGAGGAAGCGG
AAGA
